LOCUS       Exported 10691 bp ds-DNA circular SYN 13-MAY-2021
DEFINITION  parental, all-in-one CRISPRi vector for B. burgdorferi, parental for
            gRNA cloning.
ACCESSION   .
VERSION     .
KEYWORDS    pBbdCas9S(-10TC)
SOURCE      synthetic DNA construct
  ORGANISM  synthetic DNA construct
REFERENCE   1 (bases 1 to 10691)
  AUTHORS   Takacs CN, Scott M, Chang Y, Kloos ZA, Irnov I, Rosa PA, Liu J,
            Jacobs-Wagner C
  TITLE     A CRISPR interference platform for selective downregulation of gene
            expression in Borrelia burgdorferi.
  JOURNAL   Appl Environ Microbiol. 2020 Nov 30. pii: AEM.02519-20. doi:
            10.1128/AEM.02519-20.
  PUBMED    33257311
REFERENCE   2 (bases 1 to 10691)
  AUTHORS   .
  TITLE     Direct Submission
  JOURNAL   Exported May 13, 2021 from SnapGene Server 1.1.58
            http://www.snapgene.com
FEATURES             Location/Qualifiers
     source          1..10691
                     /organism="synthetic DNA construct"
                     /mol_type="other DNA"
     promoter        1758..1802
                     /label=T5 promoter
                     /note="bacteriophage T5 promoter for E. coli RNA
                     polymerase, with embedded lac operator"
     protein_bind    1778..1794
                     /label=lac operator
                     /bound_moiety="lac repressor encoded by lacI"
                     /note="The lac repressor binds to the lac operator to
                     inhibit transcription in E. coli. This inhibition can be
                     relieved by adding lactose or
                     isopropyl-beta-D-thiogalactopyranoside (IPTG)."
     protein_bind    1810..1826
                     /label=lac operator
                     /bound_moiety="lac repressor encoded by lacI"
                     /note="The lac repressor binds to the lac operator to
                     inhibit transcription in E. coli. This inhibition can be
                     relieved by adding lactose or
                     isopropyl-beta-D-thiogalactopyranoside (IPTG)."
     RBS             1845..1856
                     /note="strong bacterial ribosome binding site (Elowitz and
                     Leibler, 2000)"
     CDS             1863..5969
                     /codon_start=1
                     /product="catalytically dead mutant of the Cas9
                     endonuclease from the Streptococcus pyogenes Type II
                     CRISPR/Cas system"
                     /label=dCas9
                     /note="RNA-guided DNA-binding protein that lacks
                     endonuclease activity due to the D10A mutation in the RuvC
                     catalytic domain and the H840A mutation in the HNH
                     catalytic domain"
                     /translation="MDKKYSIGLAIGTNSVGWAVITDEYKVPSKKFKVLGNTDRHSIKK
                     NLIGALLFDSGETAEATRLKRTARRRYTRRKNRICYLQEIFSNEMAKVDDSFFHRLEES
                     FLVEEDKKHERHPIFGNIVDEVAYHEKYPTIYHLRKKLVDSTDKADLRLIYLALAHMIK
                     FRGHFLIEGDLNPDNSDVDKLFIQLVQTYNQLFEENPINASGVDAKAILSARLSKSRRL
                     ENLIAQLPGEKKNGLFGNLIALSLGLTPNFKSNFDLAEDAKLQLSKDTYDDDLDNLLAQ
                     IGDQYADLFLAAKNLSDAILLSDILRVNTEITKAPLSASMIKRYDEHHQDLTLLKALVR
                     QQLPEKYKEIFFDQSKNGYAGYIDGGASQEEFYKFIKPILEKMDGTEELLVKLNREDLL
                     RKQRTFDNGSIPHQIHLGELHAILRRQEDFYPFLKDNREKIEKILTFRIPYYVGPLARG
                     NSRFAWMTRKSEETITPWNFEEVVDKGASAQSFIERMTNFDKNLPNEKVLPKHSLLYEY
                     FTVYNELTKVKYVTEGMRKPAFLSGEQKKAIVDLLFKTNRKVTVKQLKEDYFKKIECFD
                     SVEISGVEDRFNASLGTYHDLLKIIKDKDFLDNEENEDILEDIVLTLTLFEDREMIEER
                     LKTYAHLFDDKVMKQLKRRRYTGWGRLSRKLINGIRDKQSGKTILDFLKSDGFANRNFM
                     QLIHDDSLTFKEDIQKAQVSGQGDSLHEHIANLAGSPAIKKGILQTVKVVDELVKVMGR
                     HKPENIVIEMARENQTTQKGQKNSRERMKRIEEGIKELGSQILKEHPVENTQLQNEKLY
                     LYYLQNGRDMYVDQELDINRLSDYDVDAIVPQSFLKDDSIDNKVLTRSDKNRGKSDNVP
                     SEEVVKKMKNYWRQLLNAKLITQRKFDNLTKAERGGLSELDKAGFIKRQLVETRQITKH
                     VAQILDSRMNTKYDENDKLIREVKVITLKSKLVSDFRKDFQFYKVREINNYHHAHDAYL
                     NAVVGTALIKKYPKLESEFVYGDYKVYDVRKMIAKSEQEIGKATAKYFFYSNIMNFFKT
                     EITLANGEIRKRPLIETNGETGEIVWDKGRDFATVRKVLSMPQVNIVKKTEVQTGGFSK
                     ESILPKRNSDKLIARKKDWDPKKYGGFDSPTVAYSVLVVAKVEKGKSKKLKSVKELLGI
                     TILERSSFEKNPIDFLEAKGYKEVKKDLIIKLPKYSLFELENGRKRMLASAGELQKGNE
                     LALPSKYVNFLYLASHYEKLKGSPEDNEQKQLFVEQHKHYLDEIIEQISEFSKRVILAD
                     ANLDKVLSAYNKHRDKPIREQAENIIHLFTLTNLGAPAAFKYFDTTIDRKRYTSTKEVL
                     DATLIHQSITGLYETRIDLSQLGGD"
     CDS             6139..6930
                     /codon_start=1
                     /gene="aadA"
                     /product="aminoglycoside adenylyltransferase (Murphy,
                     1985)"
                     /label=SmR
                     /note="confers resistance to spectinomycin and
                     streptomycin"
                     /translation="MREAVIAEVSTQLSEVVGVIERHLEPTLLAVHLYGSAVDGGLKPH
                     SDIDLLVTVTVRLDETTRRALINDLLETSASPGESEILRAVEVTIVVHDDIIPWRYPAK
                     RELQFGEWQRNDILAGIFEPATIDIDLAILLTKAREHSVALVGPAAEELFDPVPEQDLF
                     EALNETLTLWNSPPDWAGDERNVVLTLSRIWYSAVTGKIAPKDVAADWAMERLPAQYQP
                     VILEARQAYLGQEEDRLASRADQLEEFVHYVKGEITKVVGK"
     rep_origin      7053..7641
                     /direction=RIGHT
                     /label=ori
                     /note="high-copy-number ColE1/pMB1/pBR322/pUC origin of
                     replication"
     primer_bind     7542..7561
                     /label=pBR322ori-F
                     /note="pBR322 origin, forward primer"
ORIGIN
        1 agggctttac aaagttcttt taaaagagaa tttagtaaag ccctaagtct tttaataaaa
       61 aattttttgt aaaaaagttg gcaaaaatag tttttgctat atatttatat ataagaaaaa
      121 attcaatact caaggagata aaaaatggaa aacttaaaca ataatccaca aaaaattaat
      181 caaataaata agcaaactaa ttttattggt tttgaaaatt ttatagaact tgataatcaa
      241 gttaatcaaa ctaaagaaaa aagtaaatta agtaagatag gtaagaaatt acccggaata
      301 agcagtcaag tctagtgcgg ccggcgcgcc aaataatgcc cgtgtccctg ttgaataggg
      361 acacggtttt ttaacaattt ttttattcct aggccttagt ggccggtacc cggggatcct
      421 tattactggc cgctttctag cctggatact tgtctggcta gttgcattag agagtcagct
      481 agagccctag ggctagctgt ttgtgtattc ggagccagtg tagtttttct ttttactaac
      541 gatacgggta ataattgatt gccttttaca gcctgacctt gagacaattg caaaagtctg
      601 tccacagagg tttgacctaa taatctaaaa tcttgtttga tagtagtaag tggaggtatg
      661 tagcaactag aatcttctgt atcatcataa cccacaactg aaatatcagc cccaactcta
      721 agtccacttt cagtaatagc tcgcatagct cctaaagcca tttgatcatt agcaactaac
      781 atagcagtag ggacaatgcc ttcatttaac atttgcattg tttgctgaaa tcctgacata
      841 gcagaccaat ctccttctct ttctgctatt ggttgtattt gatttcttgt taaatacttg
      901 tgccatcctg ctaatctcaa tctggcactt actgaactta agggacctgc aagtagtgca
      961 atttgttgat ggcctaatgc aacaaggtgt tcaactccta accttgttcc atcttcgtga
     1021 gaaaaaatta tagagtttat tggggtttgg tccgacacat ccaaaaacaa tgctggaaca
     1081 ttagtacatg ctgcttcaac tgcaatcgca tcttggtcat caagaggata attaattata
     1141 agtccactaa cacgttgagc taataaatta tgtactgctg ccttacaagc ctctacacct
     1201 gatctctcaa ccattgatac aacaacgctt gcaccaagtt gatcagctct cgatttaatt
     1261 gcggctacaa tttgactagg cgcatgtaat gcaagtgatg atgtggcaac tccaattaaa
     1321 agtgattgtt tccccgcaag ttgctgagca acgcgatttg gtatataatt caactctgcc
     1381 atagctgctt caaccttctc tcttgttttt gcagatacat gacttgcttg gttcacaact
     1441 ctcgaaaccg tttggtagct aaccccggca tattcagcaa catcatacaa agtaacaggt
     1501 ttcatggatc attcctccat gataaaattt aaatttctga ctttggcaaa tccttttgcc
     1561 tgttaaaaag aatagcacaa aaattaaaaa aaaagaaacg caaatagcaa tagcattaaa
     1621 aataattatt attatttatt tctttgatta aaatcaaaag cctttaatgt attttcttga
     1681 tctttcatgc gcttaacggt aaaatccaag gtattaagtt caccttccac ttttctctct
     1741 ctatcttctc tagaaaatca taaaaaattt atttgctttg tgagcggata acaattataa
     1801 cagattcaat tgtgagcgga taacaatttc acacagaatt cattaaagag gagaaattac
     1861 atatggataa gaaatactca ataggcttag ctatcggcac aaatagcgtc ggatgggcgg
     1921 tgatcactga tgaatataag gttccgtcta aaaagttcaa ggttctggga aatacagacc
     1981 gccacagtat caaaaaaaat cttatagggg ctcttttatt tgacagtgga gagacagcgg
     2041 aagcgactcg tctcaaacgg acagctcgta gaaggtatac acgtcggaag aatcgtattt
     2101 gttatctaca ggagattttt tcaaatgaga tggcgaaagt agatgatagt ttctttcatc
     2161 gacttgaaga gtcttttttg gtggaagaag acaagaagca tgaacgtcat cctatttttg
     2221 gaaatatagt agatgaagtt gcttatcatg agaaatatcc aactatctat catctgcgaa
     2281 aaaaattggt agattctact gataaagcgg atttgcgctt aatctatttg gccttagcgc
     2341 atatgattaa gtttcgtggt cattttttga ttgagggaga tttaaatcct gataatagtg
     2401 atgtggacaa actatttatc cagttggtac aaacctacaa tcaattattt gaagaaaacc
     2461 ctattaacgc aagtggagta gatgctaaag cgattctttc tgcacgattg agtaaatcaa
     2521 gacgattaga aaatctcatt gctcagctcc ccggtgagaa gaaaaatggc ttatttggga
     2581 atctcattgc tttgtcattg ggtttgaccc ctaattttaa atcaaatttt gatttggcag
     2641 aagatgctaa attacagctt tcaaaagata cttacgatga tgatttagat aatttattgg
     2701 cgcaaattgg agatcaatat gctgatttgt ttttggcagc taagaattta tcagatgcta
     2761 ttttactttc agatatccta agagtaaata ctgaaataac taaggctccc ctatcagctt
     2821 caatgattaa acgctacgat gaacatcatc aagacttgac tcttttaaaa gctttagttc
     2881 gacaacaact tccagaaaag tataaagaaa tcttttttga tcaatcaaaa aacggatatg
     2941 caggttatat tgatggggga gctagccaag aagaatttta taaatttatc aaaccaattt
     3001 tagaaaaaat ggatggtact gaggaattat tggtgaaact aaatcgtgaa gatttgctgc
     3061 gcaagcaacg gacctttgac aacggctcta ttccccatca aattcacttg ggtgagctgc
     3121 atgctatttt gagaagacaa gaagactttt atccattttt aaaagacaat cgtgagaaga
     3181 ttgaaaaaat cttgactttt cgaattcctt attatgttgg tccattggcg cgtggcaata
     3241 gtcgttttgc atggatgact cggaagtctg aagaaacaat taccccatgg aattttgaag
     3301 aagttgtcga taaaggtgct tcagctcaat catttattga acgcatgaca aactttgata
     3361 aaaatcttcc aaatgaaaaa gtactaccaa aacatagttt gctttatgag tattttacgg
     3421 tttataacga attgacaaag gtcaaatatg ttactgaagg aatgcgaaaa ccagcatttc
     3481 tttcaggtga acagaagaaa gccattgttg atttactctt caaaacaaat cgaaaagtaa
     3541 ccgttaagca attaaaagaa gattatttca aaaaaataga atgttttgat agtgttgaaa
     3601 tttcaggagt tgaagataga tttaatgctt cattaggtac ctaccatgat ttgctaaaaa
     3661 ttattaaaga taaagatttt ttggataatg aagaaaatga agatatctta gaggatattg
     3721 ttttaacatt gaccttattt gaagataggg agatgattga ggaaagactt aaaacatatg
     3781 ctcacctctt tgatgataag gtgatgaaac agcttaaacg tcgccgttat actggttggg
     3841 gacgtttgtc tcgaaaattg attaatggta ttagggataa gcaatctggc aaaacaatat
     3901 tagatttttt gaaatcagat ggttttgcca atcgcaattt tatgcagctg atccatgatg
     3961 atagtttgac atttaaagaa gacattcaaa aagcacaagt gtctggacaa ggcgatagtt
     4021 tacatgaaca tattgcaaat ttagctggta gccctgctat taaaaaaggt attttacaga
     4081 ctgtaaaagt tgttgatgaa ttggtcaaag taatggggcg gcataagcca gaaaatatcg
     4141 ttattgaaat ggcacgtgaa aatcagacaa ctcaaaaggg ccagaaaaat tcgcgagagc
     4201 gtatgaaacg aatcgaagaa ggtatcaaag aattaggaag tcagattctt aaagagcatc
     4261 ctgttgaaaa tactcaattg caaaatgaaa agctctatct ctattatctc caaaatggaa
     4321 gagacatgta tgtggaccaa gaattagata ttaatcgttt aagtgattat gatgtcgatg
     4381 ccattgttcc acaaagtttc cttaaagacg attcaataga caataaggtc ttaacgcgtt
     4441 ctgataaaaa tcgtggtaaa tcggataacg ttccaagtga agaagtagtc aaaaagatga
     4501 aaaactattg gagacaactt ctaaacgcca agttaatcac tcaacgtaag tttgataatt
     4561 taacgaaagc tgaacgtgga ggtttgagtg aacttgataa agctggtttt atcaaacgcc
     4621 aattggttga aactcgccaa atcactaagc atgtggcaca aattttggat agtcgcatga
     4681 atactaaata cgatgaaaat gataaactta ttcgagaggt taaagtgatt accttaaaat
     4741 ctaaattagt ttctgacttc cgaaaagatt tccaattcta taaagtacgt gagattaaca
     4801 attaccatca tgcccatgat gcgtatctaa atgccgtcgt tggaactgct ttgattaaga
     4861 aatatccaaa acttgaatcg gagtttgtct atggtgatta taaagtttat gatgttcgta
     4921 aaatgattgc taagtctgag caagaaatag gcaaagcaac cgcaaaatat ttcttttact
     4981 ctaatatcat gaacttcttc aaaacagaaa ttacacttgc aaatggagag attcgcaaac
     5041 gccctctaat cgaaactaat ggggaaactg gagaaattgt ctgggataaa gggcgagatt
     5101 ttgccacagt gcgcaaagta ttgtccatgc cccaagtcaa tattgtcaag aaaacagaag
     5161 tccagacagg cggattctcc aaggagtcaa ttttaccaaa aagaaattcg gacaagctta
     5221 ttgctcgtaa aaaagactgg gatccaaaaa aatatggtgg ttttgatagt ccaacggtag
     5281 cttattcagt cctagtggtt gctaaggtgg aaaaagggaa atcgaagaag ttaaaatccg
     5341 ttaaagagtt actagggatc acaattctgg aaagaagttc ctttgaaaaa aatccgattg
     5401 actttttaga agctaaagga tataaggaag ttaaaaaaga cttaatcatt aaactaccta
     5461 aatatagtct ttttgagtta gaaaacggtc gtaaacggat gctggctagt gccggagaat
     5521 tacaaaaagg aaatgagctg gctctgccaa gcaaatatgt gaatttttta tatttagcta
     5581 gtcattatga aaagttgaag ggtagtccag aagataacga acaaaaacaa ttgtttgtgg
     5641 agcagcataa gcattattta gatgagatta ttgagcaaat cagtgaattt tctaagcgtg
     5701 ttattttagc agatgccaat ttagataaag ttcttagtgc atataacaaa catagagaca
     5761 aaccaatacg tgaacaagca gaaaatatta ttcatttatt tacgttgacg aatcttggag
     5821 ctcccgctgc ttttaaatat tttgatacaa caattgatcg taaacgatat acgtctacaa
     5881 aagaagtttt agatgccact cttatccatc aatccatcac tggtctttat gaaacacgca
     5941 ttgatttgag tcagctagga ggtgactaat aaaagcttga tcagatctca gctttttttt
     6001 gaagtgcctg gcagtaagtt gaaaaaattt gaaataaact tggactatgt taataaaaaa
     6061 atacaaatta acgaacaaaa agatttgaat tattatataa tttagttaaa agcaatttta
     6121 aatgagggag gtttccatat gagggaagcg gtgatcgccg aagtatcgac tcaactatca
     6181 gaggtagttg gcgtcatcga gcgccatctc gaaccgacgt tgctggccgt acatttgtac
     6241 ggctccgcag tggatggcgg cctgaagcca cacagtgata ttgatttgct ggttacggtg
     6301 accgtaaggc ttgatgaaac aacgcggcga gctttgatca acgacctttt ggaaacttcg
     6361 gcttcccctg gagagagcga gattctccgc gctgtagaag tcaccattgt tgtgcacgac
     6421 gacatcattc cgtggcgtta tccagctaag cgcgaactgc aatttggaga atggcagcgc
     6481 aatgacattc ttgcaggtat cttcgagcca gccacgatcg acattgatct ggctatcttg
     6541 ctgacaaaag caagagaaca tagcgttgcc ttggtaggtc cagcggcgga ggaactcttt
     6601 gatccggttc ctgaacagga tctatttgag gcgctaaatg aaaccttaac gctatggaac
     6661 tcgccgcccg actgggctgg cgatgagcga aatgtagtgc ttacgttgtc ccgcatttgg
     6721 tacagcgcag taaccggcaa aatcgcgccg aaggatgtcg ctgccgactg ggcaatggag
     6781 cgcctgccgg cccagtatca gcccgtcata cttgaagcta gacaggctta tcttggacaa
     6841 gaagaagatc gcttggcctc gcgcgcagat cagttggaag aatttgtcca ctacgtgaaa
     6901 ggcgagatca ccaaggtagt cggcaaataa tgacgtcgcc ggagcggtcg agttctggac
     6961 cgaccggctc gggttctcat gaccaaaatc ccttaacgtg agttttcgtt ccactgagcg
     7021 tcagaccccg tagaaaagat caaaggatct tcttgagatc ctttttttct gcgcgtaatc
     7081 tgctgcttgc aaacaaaaaa accaccgcta ccagcggtgg tttgtttgcc ggatcaagag
     7141 ctaccaactc tttttccgaa ggtaactggc ttcagcagag cgcagatacc aaatactgtt
     7201 cttctagtgt agccgtagtt aggccaccac ttcaagaact ctgtagcacc gcctacatac
     7261 ctcgctctgc taatcctgtt accagtggct gctgccagtg gcgataagtc gtgtcttacc
     7321 gggttggact caagacgata gttaccggat aaggcgcagc ggtcgggctg aacggggggt
     7381 tcgtgcacac agcccagctt ggagcgaacg acctacaccg aactgagata cctacagcgt
     7441 gagctatgag aaagcgccac gcttcccgaa gggagaaagg cggacaggta tccggtaagc
     7501 ggcagggtcg gaacaggaga gcgcacgagg gagcttccag ggggaaacgc ctggtatctt
     7561 tatagtcctg tcgggtttcg ccacctctga cttgagcgtc gatttttgtg atgctcgtca
     7621 ggggggcgga gcctatggaa aaacgccagc aacgcggcct ttttacggtt cctggccttt
     7681 tgctggcctt ttgctcacat gttctttcct gcactagatc cccggcaagt tcatccttag
     7741 ggttttcata tctcttaaaa agtcaatttc tgcttgatta atttcttgtg gattattgtt
     7801 tttgcggttt ttcatttttt atctccttga gtattgaatt ttttcttata tataaatata
     7861 tagcaaaaac tatttttgcc aactttttta caaaaaattt tttattaaaa cacttagggc
     7921 tttgctaaat tctcttttaa aagaacttag taaagcccta tggatttaag aactgattat
     7981 acttacgtag taaaaatact acagatatta atagtataga ccatatcaaa atcataatca
     8041 atttatattt atctaaaatt gtagtccata caaaatacaa aaaaattagg tttttctaaa
     8101 ttctatttta aaagaactta gtaacaccta atctctaaat tacttacaaa attctaaaat
     8161 tagattttta gttcttcata tttctttaaa agttttttaa gaaaatcttt ttgattttca
     8221 aaaatttcat gcatcataaa actagtaaat ttggattttt ttttgtaaaa atcataactt
     8281 tcttgggttt taagttgaaa tcttaatggt tttattggat tttgcctaga tttttttaac
     8341 gccggacttt ctttatcttt tataaaatta taagaatttt taataccatt ttctattaaa
     8401 taatcttctt ttataagccc ctcttgcagt gcagttgcta atcttaaata cttatacgct
     8461 tgagtttttg ctacatcaaa gtcttttata aaatcaagaa aagttttata accatcaaat
     8521 ttataatatt gattatcttt tatttctttt aaaattttaa tattttccac cctgtggaat
     8581 atttcttttt tgaaattgtc atttaacttt tcctttagtg tcttgtaata agaaatttta
     8641 ctttcattaa tcattaaatt ttgttcaaca taagtatcta tcttttttgt taaaacttta
     8701 acaacacgtt ttttttccat aaaaattttc ctttattttt gcaacatttt ccttaattga
     8761 tataattgtt actattttag attttttaat atccacttaa gaattaatcc ctcactagaa
     8821 tattttttat tatagaattc atatacatgt ttttctaaat ctataaattt atcaacaatt
     8881 gctttattat agggtgtatc tatcttttct tttcttaata atcgtctcat attctttaaa
     8941 taacaacaaa cactgccggt tttaaaccta aattctatgt aatatatttt tgaaaaagta
     9001 tatacatttt caaccccgtt tatttcatac tttacaaaaa cattatttat tggttttcta
     9061 taaccatagt aaatgcctaa aaatttgtcc ccgtctttca taggatatag ataaagtttt
     9121 tgaatctctg atttatctaa taatttttca aaaaaaatta tacaccgctt ttgtttgtta
     9181 ctaactactc tatgcaatgc ctttaatatt tttgtgtgat atatattttt atcacctttt
     9241 ttttctttca gcaggaagat actttctttt ggaaatttaa ttttttgttc atttattctt
     9301 gcagccttaa gtccgatttt catatttaat ccttatatag cctttctatt taattctttt
     9361 aaactcaata aacttttttg gtttttcatt agttctaata attcgcaata atatgtgcaa
     9421 aacactttat tgtattctat tttcttttgg ttattcaaat attcttttat aattggcttt
     9481 agaagttcaa tatttacttc tttttttagt tgttcaataa ggatattgaa aatgtttgtt
     9541 tttaaatctt gataattttg ttgagaattt tctttttttc tttcaattga cttctctaat
     9601 ttacgcttta tattgtttaa atcgctatat ttatgacttt caataataaa atgaggctta
     9661 aatttgtaat tttcgtatat tttttggaaa cttgtttcta attgtttaga attatattca
     9721 tttttttcaa attctttttg agtgttgcat agaatttcct ttaatttttc ttgtttttct
     9781 ttcatacaag atttagtaaa atgtatattt ttatttttta gtaatttaat ttctattatt
     9841 tttatgattt taagtatttt gattatatta tctttatcaa tatttaaatt gaataaaatt
     9901 gtaagaaaaa ttgaaagaat ttttttacat aaaaagttac atttattgaa gtaatttctt
     9961 acttgatact tttctatttc attaatcttt ctttcttctt ttatattatt tttattattt
    10021 aaacactcct ttaaatctac actcccattt ttagtaaatc tatctttaag gccccttgaa
    10081 actctatttt gaaatcttaa atcttttttt tcttgaaagt atttatagat tttttggtaa
    10141 cattcttttt ttgaaaaatt aagttgatag tatatttcgg tccccaaatt tacccctaag
    10201 tgtttgtgat aattagttgt gactttaaat tctttttcta atttgtaaag gtaattttgc
    10261 agtgttttta gtttaacggg tgtttgacta tttcttttaa ggttttcatt aaagtaatag
    10321 agtatgtttt tttgtgtgta tttcttatat gttttattta tgtacgctag tgttgagata
    10381 aggactacta atttatactg taatttattg tagcaagttg tggttttact ggttttgttt
    10441 atattagata agttttccat ttatagctcc ttgaataccg gattttttat ctataaagta
    10501 tatatatcac aattttgatt taaaagtaaa ttcttttttt aaaaatacaa aaatttttta
    10561 taaattatat agaccatgat attgtattaa tactaattga ttttaattta aggttgaact
    10621 aaaataaaca tagttttgta gaaaataatt tttcattatt ttgctacttg atattggatc
    10681 gtaaaaatat t
//
