>Addgene plasmid #149581 | pBbdCas9S(-10TC) | depositor full sequence | sequence record 292355 | pBbdCas9S(-10TC) sequence 10697 bps
TCCCCGGCAAGTTCATCCTTAGGGTTTCCATATCTCTTAAAAAGTCAATTTCTGCTTGATTAATTTCTTG
TGGATTATTGTTTTTGCGGTTTTTCATTTTTTATCTCCTTGAGTATTGAATTTTTTCTTATATATAAATA
TATAGCAAAAACTATTTTTGCCAACTTTTTTACAAAAAATTTTTTATTAAAACACTTAGGGCTTTGCTAA
ATTCTCTTTTAAAAGAACTTAGTAAAGCCCTATGGATTTAAGAACTGATTATACTTACGTAGTAAAAATA
CTACAGATATTAATAGTATAGACCATATCAAAATCATAATCAATTTATATTTATCTAAAATTGTAGTCCA
TACAAAATACAAAAAAATTAGGTTTTTCTAAATTCTATTTTAAAAGAACTTAGTAACACCTAATCTCTAA
ATTACTTACAAAATTCTAAAATTAGATTTTTAGTTCTTCATATTTCTTTAAAAGTTTTTTAAGAAAATCT
TTTTGATTTTCAAAAATTTCATGCATCATAAAACTAGTAAATTTGGATTTTTTTTTGTAAAAATCATAAC
TTTCTTGGGTTTTAAGTTGAAATCTTAATGGTTTTATTGGATTTTGCCTAGATTTTTTTAACGCCGGACT
TTCTTTATCTTTTATAAAATTATAAGAATTTTTAATACCATTTTCTATTAAATAATCTTCTTTTATAAGC
CCCTCTTGCAGTGCAGTTGCTAATCTTAAATACTTATACGCTTGAGTTTTTGCTACATCAAAGTCTTTTA
TAAAATCAAGAAAAGTTTTATAACCATCAAATTTATAATATTGATTATCTTTTATTTCTTTTAAAATTTT
AATATTTTCCACCCTGTGGAATATTTCTTTTTTGAAATTGTCATTTAACTTTTCCTTTAGTGTCTTGTAA
TAAGAAATTTTACTTTCATTAATCATTAAATTTTGTTCAACATAAGTATCTATCTTTTTTGTTAAAACTT
TAACAACACGTTTTTTTTCCATAAAAATTTTCCTTTATTTTTGCAACATTTTCCTTAATTGATATAATTG
TTACTATTTTAGATTTTTTAATATCCACTTAAGAATTAATCCCTCACTAGAATATTTTTTATTATAGAAT
TCATATACATGTTTTTCTAAATCTATAAATTTATCAACAATTGCTTTATTATAGGGTGTATCTATCTTTT
CTTTTCTTAATAATCGTCTCATATTCTTTAAATAACAACAAACACTGCCGGTTTTAAACCTAAATTCTAT
GTAATATATTTTTGAAAAAGTATATACATTTTCAACCCCGTTTATTTCATACTTTACAAAAACATTATTT
ATTGGTTTTCTATAACCATAGTAAATGCCTAAAAATTTGTCCCCGTCTTTCATAGGATATAGATAAAGTT
TTTGAATCTCTGATTTATCTAATAATTTTTCAAAAAAAATTATACACCGCTTTTGTTTGTTACTAACTAC
TCTATGCAATGCCTTTAATATTTTTGTGTGATATATATTTTTATCACCTTTTTTTTCTTTCAGCAGGAAG
ATACTTTCTTTTGGAAATTTAATTTTTTGTTCATTTATTCTTGCAGCCTTAAGTCCGATTTTCATATTTA
ATCCTTATATAGCCTTTCTATTTAATTCTTTTAAACTCAATAAACTTTTTTGGTTTTTCATTAGTTCTAA
TAATTCGCAATAATATGTGCAAAACACTTTATTGTATTCTATTTTCTTTTGGTTATTCAAATATTCTTTT
ATAATTGGCTTTAGAAGTTCAATATTTACTTCTTTTTTTAGTTGTTCAATAAGGATATTGAAAATGTTTG
TTTTTAAATCTTGATAATTTTGTTGAGAATTTTCTTTTTTTCTTTCAATTGACTTCTCTAATTTACGCTT
TATATTGTTTAAATCGCTATATTTATGACTTTCAATAATAAAATGAGGCTTAAATTTGTAATTTTCGTAT
ATTTTTTGGAAACTTGTTTCTAATTGTTTAGAATTATATTCATTTTTTTCAAATTCTTTTTGAGTGTTGC
ATAGAATTTCCTTTAATTTTTCTTGTTTTTCTTTCATACAAGATTTAGTAAAATGTATATTTTTATTTTT
TAGTAATTTAATTTCTATTATTTTTATGATTTTAAGTATTTTGATTATATTATCTTTATCAATATTTAAA
TTGAATAAAATTGTAAGAAAAATTGAAAGAATTTTTTTACATAAAAAGTTACATTTATTGAAGTAATTTC
TTACTTGATACTTTTCTATTTCATTAATCTTTCTTTCTTCTTTTATATTATTTTTATTATTTAAACACTC
CTTTAAATCTACACTCCCATTTTTAGTAAATCTATCTTTAAGGCCCCTTGAAACTCTATTTTGAAATCTT
AAATCTTTTTTTTCTTGAAAGTATTTATAGATTTTTTGGTAACATTCTTTTTTTGAAAAATTAAGTTGAT
AGTATATTTCGGTCCCCAAATTTACCCCTAAGTGTTTGTGATAATTAGTTGTGACTTTAAATTCTTTTTC
TAATTTGTAAAGGTAATTTTGCAGTGTTTTTAGTTTAACGGGTGTTTGACTATTTCTTTTAAGGTTTTCA
TTAAAGTAATAGAGTATGTTTTTTTGTGTGTATTTCTTATATGTTTTATTTATGTACGCTAGTGTTGAGA
TAAGAACTACTAATTTATACTGTAATTTATTGTAGCAAGTTGTGGTTTTACTGGTTTTGTTTATATTAGA
TAAGTTTTCCATTTATAGCTCCTTGAATACCGGATTTTTTATCTATAAAGTATATATATCACAATTTTGA
TTTAAAAGTAAATTCTTTTTTTAAAAATACAAAAATTTTTTATAAATTATATAGACCATGATATTGTATT
AATACTAATTGATTTTAATTTAAGGTTGAACTAAAATAAACATAGTTTTGTAGAAAATAATTTTTCATTA
TTTTGCTACTTGATATTGGATCGTAAAAATATTAGGGCTTTACAAAGTTCTTTTAAAAGAGAATTTAGTA
AAGCCCTAAGTCTTTTAATAAAAAATTTTTTGTAAAAAAGTTGGCAAAAATAGTTTTTGCTATATATTTA
TATATAAGAAAAAATTCAATACTCAAGGAGATAAAAAATGGAAAACTTAAACAATAATCCACAAAAAATT
AATCAAATAAATAAGCAAACTAATTTTATTGGTTTTGAAAATTTTATAGAACTTGATAATCAAGTTAATC
AAACTAAAGAAAAAAGTAAATTAAGTAAGATAGGTAAGAAATTACCCGGAATAAGCAGTCAAGTCTAGTC
TAGTGCCGGCCGGCGCGCCAAATAATGCCCGTGTCCCTGTTGAATAGGGACACGGTTTTTTAACAATTTT
TTTATTCCTAGGCCTTAGTGGCCGGTACCCGGGGATCCTTATTACTGGCCGCTTTCTAGCCTGGATACTT
GTCTGGCTAGTTGCATTAGAGAGTCAGCTAGAGCCCTAGGGCTAGCTGTTTGTGTATTCGGAGCCAGTGT
AGTTTTTCTTTTTACTAACGATACGGGTAATAATTGATTGCCTTTTACAGCCTGACCTTGAGACAATTGC
AAAAGTCTGTCCACAGAGGTTTGACCTAATAATCTAAAATCTTGTTTGATAGTAGTAAGTGGAGGTATGT
AGCAACTAGAATCTTCTGTATCATCATAACCCACAACTGAAATATCAGCCCCAACTCTAAGTCCACTTTC
AGTAATAGCTCGCATAGCTCCTAAAGCCATTTGATCATTAGCAACTAACATAGCAGTAGGGACAATGCCT
TCATTTAACATTTGCATTGTTTGCTGAAATCCTGACATAGCAGACCAATCTCCTTCTCTTTCTGCTATTG
GTTGTATTTGATTTCTTGTTAAATACTTGTGCCATCCTGCTAATCTCAATCTGGCACTTACTGAACTTAA
GGGACCTGCAAGAAGAGCAATTTGTTGATGGCCTAATGCAACAAGGTGTTCAACTCCTAACCTTGTTCCA
TCTTCGTGAGAAAAAATTATAGAGTTTATTGGGGTTTGGTCCGACACATCCAAAAACAATGCTGGAACAT
TAGTACATGCTGCTTCAACTGCAATCGCATCTTGGTCATCAAGAGGATAATTAATTATAAGTCCACTAAC
ACGTTGAGCTAATAAATTATGTACTGCTGCCTTACAAGCCTCTACACCTGATCTCTCAACCATTGATACA
ACAACGCTTGCACCAAGTTGATCAGCTCTCGATTTAATTGCGGCTACAATTTGACTAGGCGCATGTAATG
CAAGTGATGATGTGGCAACTCCAATTAAAAGTGATTGTTTCCCCGCAAGTTGCTGAGCAACGCGATTTGG
TATATAATTCAACTCTGCCATAGCTGCTTCAACCTTCTCTCTTGTTTTTGCAGATACATGACTTGCTTGG
TTCACAACTCTCGAAACCGTTTGGTAGCTAACCCCGGCATATTCAGCAACATCATACAAAGTAACAGGTT
TCATGGATCATTCCTCCATGATAAAATTTAAATTTCTGACTTTGGCAAATCCTTTTGCCTGTTAAAAAGA
ATAGCACAAAAATTAAAAAAAAAGAAACGCAAATAGCAATAGCATTAAAAATAATTATTATTATTTATTT
CTTTGATTAAAATCAAAAGCCTTTAATGTATTTTCTTGATCTTTCATGCGCTTAACGGTAAAATCCAAGG
TATTAAGTTCACCTTCCACTTTTCTCTCTCTATCTTCTCTAGAAAATCATAAAAAATTTATTTGCTTTGT
GAGCGGATAACAATTATAACAGATTCAATTGTGAGCGGATAACAATTTCACACAGAATTCATTAAAGAGG
AGAAATTACATATGGATAAGAAATACTCAATAGGCTTAGCTATCGGCACAAATAGCGTCGGATGGGCGGT
GATCACTGATGAATATAAGGTTCCGTCTAAAAAGTTCAAGGTTCTGGGAAATACAGACCGCCACAGTATC
AAAAAAAATCTTATAGGGGCTCTTTTATTTGACAGTGGAGAGACAGCGGAAGCGACTCGTCTCAAACGGA
CAGCTCGTAGAAGGTATACACGTCGGAAGAATCGTATTTGTTATCTACAGGAGATTTTTTCAAATGAGAT
GGCGAAAGTAGATGATAGTTTCTTTCATCGACTTGAAGAGTCTTTTTTGGTGGAAGAAGACAAGAAGCAT
GAACGTCATCCTATTTTTGGAAATATAGTAGATGAAGTTGCTTATCATGAGAAATATCCAACTATCTATC
ATCTGCGAAAAAAATTGGTAGATTCTACTGATAAAGCGGATTTGCGCTTAATCTATTTGGCCTTAGCGCA
TATGATTAAGTTTCGTGGTCATTTTTTGATTGAGGGAGATTTAAATCCTGATAATAGTGATGTGGACAAA
CTATTTATCCAGTTGGTACAAACCTACAATCAATTATTTGAAGAAAACCCTATTAACGCAAGTGGAGTAG
ATGCTAAAGCGATTCTTTCTGCACGATTGAGTAAATCAAGACGATTAGAAAATCTCATTGCTCAGCTCCC
CGGTGAGAAGAAAAATGGCTTATTTGGGAATCTCATTGCTTTGTCATTGGGTTTGACCCCTAATTTTAAA
TCAAATTTTGATTTGGCAGAAGATGCTAAATTACAGCTTTCAAAAGATACTTACGATGATGATTTAGATA
ATTTATTGGCGCAAATTGGAGATCAATATGCTGATTTGTTTTTGGCAGCTAAGAATTTATCAGATGCTAT
TTTACTTTCAGATATCCTAAGAGTAAATACTGAAATAACTAAGGCTCCCCTATCAGCTTCAATGATTAAA
CGCTACGATGAACATCATCAAGACTTGACTCTTTTAAAAGCTTTAGTTCGACAACAACTTCCAGAAAAGT
ATAAAGAAATCTTTTTTGATCAATCAAAAAACGGATATGCAGGTTATATTGATGGGGGAGCTAGCCAAGA
AGAATTTTATAAATTTATCAAACCAATTTTAGAAAAAATGGATGGTACTGAGGAATTATTGGTGAAACTA
AATCGTGAAGATTTGCTGCGCAAGCAACGGACCTTTGACAACGGCTCTATTCCCCATCAAATTCACTTGG
GTGAGCTGCATGCTATTTTGAGAAGACAAGAAGACTTTTATCCATTTTTAAAAGACAATCGTGAGAAGAT
TGAAAAAATCTTGACTTTTCGAATTCCTTATTATGTTGGTCCATTGGCGCGTGGCAATAGTCGTTTTGCA
TGGATGACTCGGAAGTCTGAAGAAACAATTACCCCATGGAATTTTGAAGAAGTTGTCGATAAAGGTGCTT
CAGCTCAATCATTTATTGAACGCATGACAAACTTTGATAAAAATCTTCCAAATGAAAAAGTACTACCAAA
ACATAGTTTGCTTTATGAGTATTTTACGGTTTATAACGAATTGACAAAGGTCAAATATGTTACTGAAGGA
ATGCGAAAACCAGCATTTCTTTCAGGTGAACAGAAGAAAGCCATTGTTGATTTACTCTTCAAAACAAATC
GAAAAGTAACCGTTAAGCAATTAAAAGAAGATTATTTCAAAAAAATAGAATGTTTTGATAGTGTTGAAAT
TTCAGGAGTTGAAGATAGATTTAATGCTTCATTAGGTACCTACCATGATTTGCTAAAAATTATTAAAGAT
AAAGATTTTTTGGATAATGAAGAAAATGAAGATATCTTAGAGGATATTGTTTTAACATTGACCTTATTTG
AAGATAGGGAGATGATTGAGGAAAGACTTAAAACATATGCTCACCTCTTTGATGATAAGGTGATGAAACA
GCTTAAACGTCGCCGTTATACTGGTTGGGGACGTTTGTCTCGAAAATTGATTAATGGTATTAGGGATAAG
CAATCTGGCAAAACAATATTAGATTTTTTGAAATCAGATGGTTTTGCCAATCGCAATTTTATGCAGCTGA
TCCATGATGATAGTTTGACATTTAAAGAAGACATTCAAAAAGCACAAGTGTCTGGACAAGGCGATAGTTT
ACATGAACATATTGCAAATTTAGCTGGTAGCCCTGCTATTAAAAAAGGTATTTTACAGACTGTAAAAGTT
GTTGATGAATTGGTCAAAGTAATGGGGCGGCATAAGCCAGAAAATATCGTTATTGAAATGGCACGTGAAA
ATCAGACAACTCAAAAGGGCCAGAAAAATTCGCGAGAGCGTATGAAACGAATCGAAGAAGGTATCAAAGA
ATTAGGAAGTCAGATTCTTAAAGAGCATCCTGTTGAAAATACTCAATTGCAAAATGAAAAGCTCTATCTC
TATTATCTCCAAAATGGAAGAGACATGTATGTGGACCAAGAATTAGATATTAATCGTTTAAGTGATTATG
ATGTCGATGCCATTGTTCCACAAAGTTTCCTTAAAGACGATTCAATAGACAATAAGGTCTTAACGCGTTC
TGATAAAAATCGTGGTAAATCGGATAACGTTCCAAGTGAAGAAGTAGTCAAAAAGATGAAAAACTATTGG
AGACAACTTCTAAACGCCAAGTTAATCACTCAACGTAAGTTTGATAATTTAACGAAAGCTGAACGTGGAG
GTTTGAGTGAACTTGATAAAGCTGGTTTTATCAAACGCCAATTGGTTGAAACTCGCCAAATCACTAAGCA
TGTGGCACAAATTTTGGATAGTCGCATGAATACTAAATACGATGAAAATGATAAACTTATTCGAGAGGTT
AAAGTGATTACCTTAAAATCTAAATTAGTTTCTGACTTCCGAAAAGATTTCCAATTCTATAAAGTACGTG
AGATTAACAATTACCATCATGCCCATGATGCGTATCTAAATGCCGTCGTTGGAACTGCTTTGATTAAGAA
ATATCCAAAACTTGAATCGGAGTTTGTCTATGGTGATTATAAAGTTTATGATGTTCGTAAAATGATTGCT
AAGTCTGAGCAAGAAATAGGCAAAGCAACCGCAAAATATTTCTTTTACTCTAATATCATGAACTTCTTCA
AAACAGAAATTACACTTGCAAATGGAGAGATTCGCAAACGCCCTCTAATCGAAACTAATGGGGAAACTGG
AGAAATTGTCTGGGATAAAGGGCGAGATTTTGCCACAGTGCGCAAAGTATTGTCCATGCCCCAAGTCAAT
ATTGTCAAGAAAACAGAAGTACAGACAGGCGGATTCTCCAAGGAGTCAATTTTACCAAAAAGAAATTCGG
ACAAGCTTATTGCTCGTAAAAAAGACTGGGATCCAAAAAAATATGGTGGTTTTGATAGTCCAACGGTAGC
TTATTCAGTCCTAGTGGTTGCTAAGGTGGAAAAAGGGAAATCGAAGAAGTTAAAATCCGTTAAAGAGTTA
CTAGGGATCACAATTATGGAAAGAAGTTCCTTTGAAAAAAATCCGATTGACTTTTTAGAAGCTAAAGGAT
ATAAGGAAGTTAAAAAAGACTTAATCATTAAACTACCTAAATATAGTCTTTTTGAGTTAGAAAACGGTCG
TAAACGGATGCTGGCTAGTGCCGGAGAATTACAAAAAGGAAATGAGCTGGCTCTGCCAAGCAAATATGTG
AATTTTTTATATTTAGCTAGTCATTATGAAAAGTTGAAGGGTAGTCCAGAAGATAACGAACAAAAACAAT
TGTTTGTGGAGCAGCATAAGCATTATTTAGATGAGATTATTGAGCAAATCAGTGAATTTTCTAAGCGTGT
TATTTTAGCAGATGCCAATTTAGATAAAGTTCTTAGTGCATATAACAAACATAGAGACAAACCAATACGT
GAACAAGCAGAAAATATTATTCATTTATTTACGTTGACGAATCTTGGAGCTCCCGCTGCTTTTAAATATT
TTGATACAACAATTGATCGTAAACGATATACGTCTACAAAAGAAGTTTTAGATGCCACTCTTATCCATCA
ATCCATCACTGGTCTTTATGAAACACGCATTGATTTGAGTCAGCTAGGAGGTGACTAATAAAAGCTTGAT
CAGATCTCAGCTTTTTTTTGAAGTGCCTGGCAGTAAGTTGAAAAAATTTGAAATAAACTTGGACTATGTT
AATAAAAAAATACAAATTAACGAACAAAAAGATTTGAATTATTATATAATTTAGTTAAAAGCAATTTTAA
ATGAGGGAGGTTTCCATATGAGGGAAGCGGTGATCGCCGAAGTATCGACTCAACTATCAGAGGTAGTTGG
CGTCATCGAGCGCCATCTCGAACCGACGTTGCTGGCCGTACATTTGTACGGCTCCGCAGTGGATGGCGGC
CTGAAGCCACACAGTGATATTGATTTGCTGGTTACGGTGACCGTAAGGCTTGATGAAACAACGCGGCGAG
CTTTGATCAACGACCTTTTGGAAACTTCGGCTTCCCCTGGAGAGAGCGAGATTCTCCGCGCTGTAGAAGT
CACCATTGTTGTGCACGACGACATCATTCCGTGGCGTTATCCAGCTAAGCGCGAACTGCAATTTGGAGAA
TGGCAGCGCAATGACATTCTTGCAGGTATCTTCGAGCCAGCCACGATCGACATTGATCTGGCTATCTTGC
TGACAAAAGCAAGAGAACATAGCGTTGCCTTGGTAGGTCCAGCGGCGGAGGAACTCTTTGATCCGGTTCC
TGAACAGGATCTATTTGAGGCGCTAAATGAAACCTTAACGCTATGGAACTCGCCGCCCGACTGGGCTGGC
GATGAGCGAAATGTAGTGCTTACGTTGTCCCGCATTTGGTACAGCGCAGTAACCGGCAAAATCGCGCCGA
AGGATGTCGCTGCCGACTGGGCAATGGAGCGCCTGCCGGCCCAGTATCAGCCCGTCATACTTGAAGCTAG
ACAGGCTTATCTTGGACAAGAAGAAGATCGCTTGGCCTCGCGCGCAGATCAGTTGGAAGAATTTGTCCAC
TACGTGAAAGGCGAGATCACCAAGGTAGTCGGCAAATAATGACGTCGCCGGAGCGGTCGAGTTCTGGACC
GACCGGCTCGGGTTCTCATGACCAAAATCCCTTAACGTGAGTTTTCGTTCCACTGAGCGTCAGACCCCGT
AGAAAAGATCAAAGGATCTTCTTGAGATCCTTTTTTTCTGCGCGTAATCTGCTGCTTGCAAACAAAAAAA
CCACCGCTACCAGCGGTGGTTTGTTTGCCGGATCAAGAGCTACCAACTCTTTTTCCGAAGGTAACTGGCT
TCAGCAGAGCGCAGATACCAAATACTGTCCTTCTAGTGTAGCCGTAGTTAGGCCACCACTTCAAGAACTC
TGTAGCACCGCCTACATACCTCGCTCTGCTAATCCTGTTACCAGTGGCTGCTGCCAGTGGCGATAAGTCG
TGTCTTACCGGGTTGGACTCAAGACGATAGTTACCGGATAAGGCGCAGCGGTCGGGCTGAACGGGGGGTT
CGTGCACACAGCCCAGCTTGGAGCGAACGACCTACACCGAACTGAGATACCTACAGCGTGAGCTATGAGA
AAGCGCCACGCTTCCCGAAGGGAGAAAGGCGGACAGGTATCCGGTAAGCGGCAGGGTCGGAACAGGAGAG
CGCACGAGGGAGCTTCCAGGGGGAAACGCCTGGTATCTTTATAGTCCTGTCGGGTTTCGCCACCTCTGAC
TTGAGCGTCGATTTTTGTGATGCTCGTCAGGGGGGCGGAGCCTATGGAAAAACGCCAGCAACGCGGCCTT
TTTACGGTTCCTGGGCTTTTGCTGGCCTTTTGCTCACATGTTCTTTCCTGCACTAGA
Features (pLannotate 1.2.2; 9 found; start..end, strand, type, name):
   3405..4484    -  CDS            lacI: LACI_ECOLI - Experimental evidence at protein level: Swiss-Prot protein existence level 1. Repressor of the lactose operon. Binds allolactose as an inducer. From Escherichia coli (strain K12).
   4614..4718    -  CDS            fliD (fragment): FLID_BORBU - Protein inferred from homology: Swiss-Prot protein existence level 3. Required for the morphogenesis and for the elongation of the flagellar filament by facilitating polymerization of the flagellin monomers at the tip of growing filament. Forms a capping structure, which prevents flagellin subunits (transported through the central channel of the flagellum) from leaking out without polymerization at the distal end (By similarity). From Borrelia burgdorferi (strain ATCC 35210 / B31 / CIP 102532 / DSM 4680).
   4737..4779    +  promoter       T5 promoter: bacteriophage T5 promoter for E. coli RNA polymerase, with embedded lac operator
   4787..4807    +  protein_bind   lac operator (fragment): The lac repressor binds to the lac operator to inhibit transcription in E. coli. This inhibition can be relieved by adding lactose or isopropyl-β-D-thiogalactopyranoside (IPTG). lac repressor encoded by lacI
   4842..8946    +  CDS            dCas9 (fragment): catalytically dead mutant of the Cas9 endonuclease from the Streptococcus pyogenes Type II CRISPR/Cas system RNA-guided DNA-binding protein that lacks endonuclease activity due to the D10A mutation in the RuvC catalytic domain and the H840A mutation in the HNH catalytic domain
   8956..9081    +  CDS            hslU (fragment): HSLU_BORBU - Protein inferred from homology: Swiss-Prot protein existence level 3. ATPase subunit of a proteasome-like degradation complex; this subunit has chaperone activity. The binding of ATP and its subsequent hydrolysis by HslU are essential for unfolding of protein substrates subsequently hydrolyzed by HslV. HslU recognizes the N-terminal part of its protein substrates and unfolds these before they are guided to HslV for hydrolysis. From Borrelia burgdorferi (strain ATCC 35210 / B31 / CIP 102532 / DSM 4680).
   9118..9909    +  CDS            SmR: aminoglycoside adenylyltransferase (Murphy, 1985); aadA; confers resistance to spectinomycin and streptomycin
   9911..9957    +  CDS            BleoR (fragment): antibiotic-binding protein; Sh ble from Streptoalloteichus hindustanus; confers resistance to bleomycin, phleomycin, and Zeocin™
  10032..10620   +  rep_origin     ori: high-copy-number ColE1/pMB1/pBR322/pUC origin of replication
