[The description below was written by a language model from this plasmid's Addgene catalogue record, the feature table of its GenBank file and pLannotate feature annotations shown in this document.]
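Description:
pBbdCas9S(-10TC) is an empty, all-in-one CRISPR interference vector for Borrelia burgdorferi, intended as the parental plasmid into which a guide RNA is later cloned. It derives from the pBbdCas9S backbone and is propagated in E. coli through a high-copy ColE1/pUC-type origin. Selection uses the aadA aminoglycoside adenylyltransferase gene, which confers spectinomycin and streptomycin resistance. The record calls for a lacIq-type host strain, which fits the need to keep the payload repressed during cloning. Neither feature table annotates a replication region for Borrelia, although several kilobases of the plasmid are unannotated.

The payload is catalytically dead Streptococcus pyogenes Cas9 carrying the D10A and H840A mutations. It binds DNA under guide RNA direction without cutting, and so blocks transcription of the targeted gene. dCas9 is preceded by a strong ribosome binding site and driven by the pQE30-type phage T5 promoter with lac operators. A divergently oriented lacI gene on the same plasmid supplies the repressor, so dCas9 expression is inducible with IPTG. The catalogue also lists PflaB, the Borrelia flagellin promoter. The short Borrelia-derived fragments annotated as fliD and hslU, lying next to lacI and upstream of aadA, probably represent such native promoter regions, but the record does not assign them explicitly. The "-10TC" in the name suggests a change in a promoter −10 element, which the record does not describe. No guide RNA cassette or cloning site is annotated. The two sequence records differ slightly in length (10,691 versus 10,697 bp) and in their numbering origin, but they agree on the main features.
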