Addgene plasmid #149581: pBbdCas9S(-10TC)
Purpose: (Empty Backbone) parental, all-in-one CRISPRi vector for B. burgdorferi, parental for gRNA cloning
Depositing lab: Christine Jacobs-Wagner. Depositing organization: Stanford University. Publication: A CRISPR interference platform for selective downregulation of gene expression in Borrelia burgdorferi. Takacs CN, Scott M, Chang Y, Kloos ZA, Irnov I, Rosa PA, Liu J, Jacobs-Wagner C. Appl Environ Microbiol. 2020 Nov 30. pii: AEM.02519-20. doi: 10.1128/AEM.02519-20. PubMed 33257311.
Backbone
  Vector backbone: pBbdCas9S
  Backbone manufacturer: CJW lab
  Modifications to backbone: dCas9, lacI
  Vector type: Bacterial Expression, CRISPR
Growth in bacteria
  Bacterial resistance: Spectinomycin, 50 μg/mL
  Growth temperature: 30°C
  Growth strain: NEB 5-alpha F' Iq
  Copy number: High Copy
Gene/Insert
  Gene/Insert name: None
  Promoter: PflaB, PpQE30
  Cloning method: Restriction Enzyme; 5′ cloning site Unknown (unknown if destroyed); 3′ cloning site Unknown (unknown if destroyed)
  Sequencing primers: 5′ Unknown
Terms and licenses: Academic/Nonprofit Terms; Industry Terms: Not Available to Industry
How to cite: pBbdCas9S(-10TC) was a gift from Christine Jacobs-Wagner (Addgene plasmid # 149581 ; http://n2t.net/addgene:149581 ; RRID:Addgene_149581)
